>Addgene plasmid #82759 | pDONR223_RBM45_p.M126I | addgene full sequence | sequence record 161826 | Addgene NGS result
CTTTCCTGCGTTATCCCCTGATTCTGTGGATAACCGTATTACCGCCTTTGAGTGAGCTGATACCGCTCGC
CGCAGCCGAACGACCGAGCGCAGCGAGTCAGTGAGCGAGGAAGCGGAAGAGCGCCCAATACGCAAACCGC
CTCTCCCCGCGCGTTGGCCGATTCATTAATGCAGCTGGCACGACAGGTTTCCCGACTGGAAAGCGGGCAG
TGAGCGCAACGCAATTAATACGCGTACCGCTAGCCAGGAAGAGTTTGTAGAAACGCAAAAAGGCCATCCG
TCAGGATGGCCTTCTGCTTAGTTTGATGCCTGGCAGTTTATGGCGGGCGTCCTGCCCGCCACCCTCCGGG
CCGTTGCTTCACAACGTTCAAATCCGCTCCCGGCGGATTTGTCCTACTCAGGAGAGCGTTCACCGACAAA
CAACAGATAAAACGAAAGGCCCAGTCTTCCGACTGAGCCTTTCGTTTTATTTGATGCCTGGCAGTTCCCT
ACTCTCGCGTTAACGCTAGCATGGATGTTTTCCCAGTCACGACGTTGTAAAACGACGGCCAGTCTTAAGC
TCGGGCCCCAAATAATGATTTTATTTTGACTGATAGTGACCTGTTCGTTGCAACAAATTGATGAGCAATG
CTTTTTTATAATGACAACTTTGTACAAAAAAGTTGGCACCATGGACGAAGCTGGCAGCTCTGCGAGCGGC
GGGGGCTTCCGCCCGGGCGTGGACAGCCTGGACGAACCGCCCAACAGCCGCATCTTCCTTGTGATCAGCA
AGTACACACCTGAGTCGGTGCTGAGGGAGCGCTTCTCGCCTTTTGGCGACATCCAGGACATCTGGGTGGT
GCGGGACAAGCACACCAAGGAGTCCAAGGGCATTGCTTTCGTCAAGTTCGCCCGCAGCTCACAGGCCTGC
AGGGCCATGGAGGAGATGCATGGCCAGTGCCTCGGCCCCAACGACACCAAGCCCATCAAGGTTTTCATTG
CTCAGTCCCGATCATCTGGAAGTCACCGAGATGTTGAAGATGAAGAACTTACAAGAATCTTTGTTATAAT
ACCAAAGTCCTACACAGAAGAAGATCTGCGGGAAAAATTTAAGGTGTATGGAGATATCGAGTATTGCAGC
ATTATTAAGAATAAAGTGACTGGAGAAAGTAAAGGTTTGGGCTACGTACGATACTTAAAACCATCACAAG
CTGCCCAAGCAATAGAAAACTGTGATCGAAGTTTTAGAGCAATCTTGGCTGAACCTAAAAATAAAGCATC
TGAATCCTCTGAACAAGATTATTATAGTAATATGAGGCAAGAAGCTTTGGGACATGAACCTAGAGTAAAT
ATGTTTCCATTTGAACAACAATCTGAATTTTCAAGTTTTGACAAGAATGATAGCCGAGGCCAGGAAGCAA
TCTCCAAACGCTTGTCAGTTGTATCAAGAGTTCCTTTCACTGAAGAACAGCTTTTCAGCATTTTTGATAT
AGTACCAGGATTGGAATATTGTGAAGTTCAACGAGATCCTTATTCAAATTATGGTCATGGAGTGGTTCAG
TATTTTAATGTAGCATCAGCTATTTATGCAAAATACAAATTACATGGATTTCAGTACCCTCCTGGGAACC
GAATAGGTGTTTCCTTCATTGATGATGGAAGTAATGCAACAGATCTCCTTAGAAAAATGGCAACACAGAT
GGTAGCTGCACAGCTTGCATCAATGGTGTGGAATAACCCAAGTCAGCAACAATTTATGCAATTTGGAGGA
AGCTCTGGATCACAGTTGCCTCAAATCCAGACAGATGTTGTACTTCCATCATGCAAAAAAAAAGCTCCTG
CTGAAACTCCTGTGAAAGAAAGACTTTTTATTGTGTTTAATCCTCATCCTTTACCTTTAGACGTATTAGA
AGATATATTCTGTCGTTTTGGTAACCTGATCGAAGTTTACCTTGTGTCAGGAAAAAATGTGGGGTATGCC
AAGTATGCCGATAGAATAAGTGCTAATGATGCCATTGCCACTCTACATGGAAAGATTCTGAATGGGGTGA
GACTTAAAGTTATGCTGGCAGATTCGCCAAGAGAAGAATCTAACAAACGGCAAAGAACTTACTGATTGCC
AACTTTCTTGTACAAAGTTGGCATTATAAGAAAGCATTGCTTATCAATTTGTTGCAACGAACAGGTCACT
ATCAGTCAAAATAAAATCATTATTTGCCATCCAGCTGATATCCCCTATAGTGAGTCGTATTACATGGTCA
TAGCTGTTTCCTGGCAGCTCTGGCCCGTGTCTCAAAATCTCTGATGTTACATTGCACAAGATAAAAATAT
ATCATCATGCCTCCTCTAGACCAGCCAGGACAGAAATGCCTCGACTTCGCTGCTACCCAAGGTTGCCGGG
TGACGCACACCGTGGAAACGGATGAAGGCACGAACCCAGTGGACATAAGCCTGTTCGGTTCGTAAGCTGT
AATGCAAGTAGCGTATGCGCTCACGCAACTGGTCCAGAACCTTGACCGAACGCAGCGGTGGTAACGGCGC
AGTGGCGGTTTTCATGGCTTGTTATGACTGTTTTTTTGGGGTACAGTCTATGCCTCGGGCATCCAAGCAG
CAAGCGCGTTACGCCGTGGGTCGATGTTTGATGTTATGGAGCAGCAACGATGTTACGCAGCAGGGCAGTC
GCCCTAAAACAAAGTTAAACATTATGAGGGAAGCGGTGATCGCCGAAGTATCGACTCAACTATCAGAGGT
AGTTGGCGTCATCGAGCGCCATCTCGAACCGACGTTGCTGGCCGTACATTTGTACGGCTCCGCAGTGGAT
GGCGGCCTGAAGCCACACAGTGATATTGATTTGCTGGTTACGGTGACCGTAAGGCTTGATGAAACAACGC
GGCGAGCTTTGATCAACGACCTTTTGGAAACTTCGGCTTCCCCTGGAGAGAGCGAGATTCTCCGCGCTGT
AGAAGTCACCATTGTTGTGCACGACGACATCATTCCGTGGCGTTATCCAGCTAAGCGCGAACTGCAATTT
GGAGAATGGCAGCGCAATGACATTCTTGCAGGTATCTTCGAGCCAGCCACGATCGACATTGATCTGGCTA
TCTTGCTGACAAAAGCAAGAGAACATAGCGTTGCCTTGGTAGGTCCAGCGGCGGAGGAACTCTTTGATCC
GGTTCCTGAACAGGATCTATTTGAGGCGCTAAATGAAACCTTAACGCTATGGAACTCGCCGCCCGACTGG
GCTGGCGATGAGCGAAATGTAGTGCTTACGTTGTCCCGCATTTGGTACAGCGCAGTAACCGGCAAAATCG
CGCCGAAGGATGTCGCTGCCGACTGGGCAATGGAGCGCCTGCCGGCCCAGTATCAGCCCGTCATACTTGA
AGCTAGACAGGCTTATCTTGGACAAGAAGAAGATCGCTTGGCCTCGCGCGCAGATCAGTTGGAAGAATTT
GTCCACTACGTGAAAGGCGAGATCACCAAGGTAGTCGGCAAATAACCCTCGAGCCACCCATGACCAAAAT
CCCTTAACGTGAGTTACGCGTCGTTCCACTGAGCGTCAGACCCCGTAGAAAAGATCAAAGGATCTTCTTG
AGATCCTTTTTTTCTGCGCGTAATCTGCTGCTTGCAAACAAAAAAACCACCGCTACCAGCGGTGGTTTGT
TTGCCGGATCAAGAGCTACCAACTCTTTTTCCGAAGGTAACTGGCTTCAGCAGAGCGCAGATACCAAATA
CTGTTCTTCTAGTGTAGCCGTAGTTAGGCCACCACTTCAAGAACTCTGTAGCACCGCCTACATACCTCGC
TCTGCTAATCCTGTTACCAGTGGCTGCTGCCAGTGGCGATAAGTCGTGTCTTACCGGGTTGGACTCAAGA
CGATAGTTACCGGATAAGGCGCAGCGGTCGGGCTGAACGGGGGGTTCGTGCACACAGCCCAGCTTGGAGC
GAACGACCTACACCGAACTGAGATACCTACAGCGTGAGCTATGAGAAAGCGCCACGCTTCCCGAAGGGAG
AAAGGCGGACAGGTATCCGGTAAGCGGCAGGGTCGGAACAGGAGAGCGCACGAGGGAGCTTCCAGGGGGA
AACGCCTGGTATCTTTATAGTCCTGTCGGGTTTCGCCACCTCTGACTTGAGCGTCGATTTTTGTGATGCT
CGTCAGGGGGGCGGAGCCTATGGAAAAACGCCAGCAACGCGGCCTTTTTACGGTTCCTGGCCTTTTGCTG
GCCTTTTGCTCACATGTT
Features (pLannotate 1.2.2; 12 found; start..end, strand, type, name):
    121..213     +  CDS            lacI (fragment): lac repressor; lacI; The lac repressor binds to the lac operator to inhibit transcription in E. coli. This inhibition can be relieved by adding lactose or isopropyl-β-D-thiogalactopyranoside (IPTG).
    268..295     -  terminator     rrnB T2 terminator: transcription terminator T2 from the E. coli rrnB gene
    427..470     +  terminator     rrnB T1 terminator: Escherichia coli rrnB; transcription terminator T1 from the E. coli rrnB gene
    517..553     -  CDS            lacZα (fragment): LacZα fragment of β-galactosidase; lacZ fragment
    570..665     +  protein_bind   attL3: mutant version of attL; recombination site for the Gateway® LR reaction LR Clonase™
    671..2092    +  CDS            RBM45: RBM45_HUMAN - Also known as DRB1 From Homo sapiens (Human).
   2100..2195    -  protein_bind   attL3: mutant version of attL; recombination site for the Gateway® LR reaction LR Clonase™
   2214..2232    -  promoter       T7 promoter: promoter for bacteriophage T7 RNA polymerase
   2422..2445    +  promoter       Pc promoter (fragment): intI1 (promoter lies within the coding sequence); class 1 integron promoter
   2621..2677    +  CDS            GmR (fragment): gentamycin acetyltransferase; aacC1; confers resistance to gentamycin
   2684..3475    +  CDS            SmR: aminoglycoside adenylyltransferase (Murphy, 1985); aadA; confers resistance to spectinomycin and streptomycin
   3568..4156    +  rep_origin     ori: high-copy-number ColE1/pMB1/pBR322/pUC origin of replication
