[The description below was written by a language model from this plasmid's Addgene catalogue record and pLannotate feature annotations shown in this document.]
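Description:
pDONR223_RBM45_p.M126I is a Gateway entry clone built on the Invitrogen pDONR223 backbone, carrying the human RBM45 open reading frame (also known as DRB1 or RB-1) with an M126I amino-acid substitution. It is a small (about 4.2 kb) bacterial plasmid that replicates from a high-copy ColE1/pUC-type origin. It is selected with spectinomycin through the aadA (SmR) aminoglycoside adenylyltransferase gene, which lies downstream of a class 1 integron Pc promoter fragment and a residual gentamicin-resistance gene fragment. Short lacI and lacZα fragments in the annotation are backbone remnants rather than functional genes.

The RBM45 coding sequence sits between two attL recombination sites. The automated annotation labels both as attL3, although it does not reliably distinguish attL variants. These sites allow the insert to be moved by an LR Clonase reaction into any compatible Gateway destination vector. The insert has no promoter of its own, so the plasmid serves as a shuttle and storage clone rather than an expression vector. rrnB T1 and T2 terminators upstream of the cassette insulate it from read-through transcription, and a T7 promoter lies just outside the downstream att site, oriented back toward the insert. The clone is in "closed" format, meaning a stop codon immediately follows the ORF. It will therefore yield native C-terminal protein and cannot be fused to C-terminal tags supplied by a destination vector.

The construct belongs to the Target Accelerator Plasmid Collection and derives from a study on high-throughput phenotyping of somatic mutations found in lung cancer. Its typical use is transfer of the mutant allele into expression vectors for functional comparison with wild-type RBM45.
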