Addgene plasmid #82759: pDONR223_RBM45_p.M126I
Purpose: Gateway Donor vector containing RBM45 , part of the Target Accelerator Plasmid Collection.
Depositing lab: Jesse Boehm & Matthew Meyerson & David Root. Depositing organization: Broad Institute. Publication: High-throughput Phenotyping of Lung Cancer Somatic Mutations. Berger AH, Brooks AN, Wu X, Shrestha Y, Chouinard C, Piccioni F, Bagul M, Kamburov A, Imielinski M, Hogstrom L, Zhu C, Yang X, Pantel S, Sakai R, Watson J, Kaplan N, Campbell JD, Singh S, Root DE, Narayan R, Natoli T, Lahr DL, Tirosh I, Tamayo P, Getz G, Wong B, Doench J, Subramanian A, Golub TR, Meyerson M, Boehm JS. Cancer Cell. 2016 Aug 8;30(2):214-28. doi: 10.1016/j.ccell.2016.06.022. Epub 2016 Jul 28. PubMed 27478040.
Backbone
  Vector backbone: pDONR223
  Backbone manufacturer: Invitrogen
  Vector type: Gateway Entry vector
Growth in bacteria
  Bacterial resistance: Spectinomycin, 50 μg/mL
  Growth temperature: 37°C
  Growth strain: DH5alpha
  Copy number: High Copy
Gene/Insert
  Gene/Insert name: RBM45 (alt name: NM_152945)
  Species: H. sapiens (human)
  Mutation: M126I
  Entrez Gene: RBM45 (a.k.a. DRB1, RB-1)
  Promoter: None
  Cloning method: Gateway Cloning
  Sequencing primers: 5′ M13pUC-fwd; 3′ M13-Rev
Terms and licenses: Academic/Nonprofit Terms; Industry Terms: Not Available to Industry
Depositor comments: CLOSED (stop codon immediately follows insert)
How to cite: pDONR223_RBM45_p.M126I was a gift from Jesse Boehm & Matthew Meyerson & David Root (Addgene plasmid # 82759 ; http://n2t.net/addgene:82759 ; RRID:Addgene_82759)
