>Addgene plasmid #82759 | pDONR223_RBM45_p.M126I | depositor partial sequence | sequence record 157485 | Insert sequence
ATGGACGAAGCTGGCAGCTCTGCGAGCGGCGGGGGCTTCCGCCCGGGCGTGGACAGCCTGGACGAACCGC
CCAACAGCCGCATCTTCCTTGTGATCAGCAAGTACACACCTGAGTCGGTGCTGAGGGAGCGCTTCTCGCC
TTTTGGCGACATCCAGGACATCTGGGTGGTGCGGGACAAGCACACCAAGGAGTCCAAGGGCATTGCTTTC
GTCAAGTTCGCCCGCAGCTCACAGGCCTGCAGGGCCATGGAGGAGATGCATGGCCAGTGCCTCGGCCCCA
ACGACACCAAGCCCATCAAGGTTTTCATTGCTCAGTCCCGATCATCTGGAAGTCACCGAGATGTTGAAGA
TGAAGAACTTACAAGAATCTTTGTTATAATACCAAAGTCCTACACAGAAGAAGATCTGCGGGAAAAATTT
AAGGTGTATGGAGATATCGAGTATTGCAGCATTATTAAGAATAAAGTGACTGGAGAAAGTAAAGGTTTGG
GCTACGTACGATACTTAAAACCATCACAAGCTGCCCAAGCAATAGAAAACTGTGATCGAAGTTTTAGAGC
AATCTTGGCTGAACCTAAAAATAAAGCATCTGAATCCTCTGAACAAGATTATTATAGTAATATGAGGCAA
GAAGCTTTGGGACATGAACCTAGAGTAAATATGTTTCCATTTGAACAACAATCTGAATTTTCAAGTTTTG
ACAAGAATGATAGCCGAGGCCAGGAAGCAATCTCCAAACGCTTGTCAGTTGTATCAAGAGTTCCTTTCAC
TGAAGAACAGCTTTTCAGCATTTTTGATATAGTACCAGGATTGGAATATTGTGAAGTTCAACGAGATCCT
TATTCAAATTATGGTCATGGAGTGGTTCAGTATTTTAATGTAGCATCAGCTATTTATGCAAAATACAAAT
TACATGGATTTCAGTACCCTCCTGGGAACCGAATAGGTGTTTCCTTCATTGATGATGGAAGTAATGCAAC
AGATCTCCTTAGAAAAATGGCAACACAGATGGTAGCTGCACAGCTTGCATCAATGGTGTGGAATAACCCA
AGTCAGCAACAATTTATGCAATTTGGAGGAAGCTCTGGATCACAGTTGCCTCAAATCCAGACAGATGTTG
TACTTCCATCATGCAAAAAAAAAGCTCCTGCTGAAACTCCTGTGAAAGAAAGACTTTTTATTGTGTTTAA
TCCTCATCCTTTACCTTTAGACGTATTAGAAGATATATTCTGTCGTTTTGGTAACCTGATCGAAGTTTAC
CTTGTGTCAGGAAAAAATGTGGGGTATGCCAAGTATGCCGATAGAATAAGTGCTAATGATGCCATTGCCA
CTCTACATGGAAAGATTCTGAATGGGGTGAGACTTAAAGTTATGCTGGCAGATTCGCCAAGAGAAGAATC
TAACAAACGGCAAAGAACTTACTGA
